Addgene plasmid #111439: pV1435
Purpose: Solo vector pV1382 + sgCgADE2
Depositing lab: Gerald Fink. Depositing organization: Whitehead Institute for Biomedical Research. Publication: New CRISPR Mutagenesis Strategies Reveal Variation in Repair Mechanisms among Fungi. Vyas VK, Bushkin GG, Bernstein DA, Getz MA, Sewastianik M, Barrasa MI, Bartel DP, Fink GR. mSphere. 2018 Apr 25;3(2). pii: 3/2/e00154-18. doi: 10.1128/mSphere.00154-18. Print 2018 Apr 25. PubMed 29695624.
Backbone
  Vector backbone: pRS416
  Backbone manufacturer: RS Sikorski
  Vector type: Yeast Expression, CRISPR
  Selectable markers: URA3 ; clonNAT
Growth in bacteria
  Bacterial resistance: Ampicillin, 100 μg/mL
  Growth temperature: 37°C
  Growth strain: DH5alpha
  Copy number: High Copy
Gene/Insert
  Gene/Insert name: CaCas9/sgCgADE2
  gRNA/shRNA sequence: sgCgADE2
  Species: Synthetic
  Cloning method: Restriction Enzyme; 5′ cloning site Unknown (unknown if destroyed); 3′ cloning site Unknown (unknown if destroyed)
Terms and licenses: Academic/Nonprofit Terms; Industry Terms: Not Available to Industry
How to cite: pV1435 was a gift from Gerald Fink (Addgene plasmid # 111439 ; http://n2t.net/addgene:111439 ; RRID:Addgene_111439)
