[The description below was written by a language model from this plasmid's Addgene catalogue record and pLannotate feature annotations shown in this document.]
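Description:
pV1435 is a yeast CRISPR "Solo" vector built on the pRS416 shuttle backbone. According to the record it is the parent Solo vector pV1382 carrying a guide RNA against ADE2, named sgCgADE2. The "Cg" prefix and the source publication on CRISPR mutagenesis in different fungi suggest a Candida glabrata target, although the record does not state the target species. In E. coli the plasmid replicates from a high-copy ColE1/pUC origin and is selected with ampicillin (AmpR). An f1 origin and remnants of the lacZα/lac promoter cloning region flanked by T7 and T3 promoters remain from the backbone. In yeast it is maintained as a low-copy episome through the S. cerevisiae CEN6/ARS element. Two yeast markers are present: URA3, which is auxotrophic and counterselectable with 5-FOA, and a nourseothricin (clonNAT) resistance cassette made up of a streptothricin acetyltransferase gene between the Ashbya gossypii TEF promoter and terminator.

The payload places both CRISPR components on a single plasmid. The Streptococcus pyogenes Cas9 coding sequence is listed in the catalogue as CaCas9. It lies downstream of an annotated TEF1 promoter, is followed by a 3xFLAG epitope, and ends at a CYC1 terminator. The guide is expressed from the SNR52 small nucleolar RNA promoter, with the short gap before the annotated S. pyogenes gRNA scaffold presumably holding the ADE2 spacer.

The annotation also picked up genomic fragments matching C. albicans EAF6 and S. cerevisiae BNA5 and APS3. Their role is not explained in the record, and they may be flanking DNA carried along with regulatory or replication elements. Disrupting ADE2 typically produces red colonies, so the plasmid probably serves as a visual test of Cas9 editing efficiency and repair outcomes.
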