Features (pLannotate 1.2.2; 29 found; start..end, strand, type, name):
      5..39      +  CDS            rop (fragment): Rop protein, which maintains plasmids at low copy number; rop
    144..193     +  misc_feature   bom (fragment): basis of mobility region from pBR322
    201..416     +  promoter       URA3 promoter: S. cerevisiae URA3
    417..1220    +  CDS            URA3: orotidine-5'-phosphate decarboxylase, required for uracil biosynthesis; S. cerevisiae URA3; yeast auxotrophic marker, counterselectable with 5-fluoroorotic acid (5-FOA)
   1299..1350    +  misc_feature   bom (fragment): basis of mobility region from pBR322
   1378..1806    -  rep_origin     f1 ori (sequence partly withheld): f1 bacteriophage origin of replication; arrow indicates direction of (+) strand synthesis
   1810..1965    -  CDS            lacZα (fragment): LacZα fragment of β-galactosidase; lacZ fragment
   1973..1991    +  promoter       T7 promoter: promoter for bacteriophage T7 RNA polymerase
   2007..2600    -  CDS            EAF6 (fragment): EAF6_CANAL - Protein inferred from homology: Swiss-Prot protein existence level 3. Component of the NuA4 histone acetyltransferase complex which is involved in transcriptional activation of selected genes principally by acetylation of nucleosomal histone H4 and H2A. The NuA4 complex is also involved in DNA repair (By similarity). From Candida albicans (strain SC5314 / ATCC MYA-2876) (Yeast).
   3585..3992    +  promoter       TEF1 promoter: S. cerevisiae TEF1; promoter for EF-1α
   4012..8115    +  CDS            cas9: CAS9_STRP1 - Also known as csn1 From Streptococcus pyogenes serotype M1.
   8197..8262    +  CDS            3xFLAG: three tandem FLAG® epitope tags, followed by an enterokinase cleavage site
   8327..8492    +  terminator     CYC1 terminator (fragment): S. cerevisiae CYC1; transcription terminator for CYC1
   8519..8716    -  terminator     TEF terminator: Ashbya gossypii TEF terminator
   8734..9303    -  CDS            sta: STA_STRLA - Experimental evidence at protein level: Swiss-Prot protein existence level 1. Involved in resistance to streptothricin, a broad-spectrum antibiotic produced by streptomycetes. Detoxifies streptothricin via acetylation of the beta amino group of the first beta-lysyl moiety of streptothricin. From Streptomyces lavendulae.
   9317..9660    -  promoter       TEF promoter: Ashbya gossypii TEF promoter
   9708..9976    +  promoter       SNR52 promoter: promoter for the S. cerevisiae small nucleolar RNA gene SNR52
   9998..10073   +  misc_RNA       gRNA scaffold: guide RNA scaffold for the Streptococcus pyogenes CRISPR/Cas9 system
  10401..11762   -  CDS            BNA5: KYNU_YEAST - Experimental evidence at protein level: Swiss-Prot protein existence level 1. Catalyzes the cleavage of L-kynurenine (L-Kyn) and L-3- hydroxykynurenine (L-3OHKyn) into anthranilic acid (AA) and 3- hydroxyanthranilic acid (3-OHAA), respectively. From Saccharomyces cerevisiae (strain ATCC 204508 / S288c) (Baker's yeast).
  12049..12162   +  CDS            APS3 (fragment): AP3S_YEAST - Also known as YKS7. Experimental evidence at protein level: Swiss-Prot protein existence level 1. Part of the AP-3 complex, an adaptor-related complex which is not clathrin-associated. The complex is associated with the Golgi region as well as more peripheral structures. It facilitates the budding of vesicles from the Golgi membrane and may be directly involved in trafficking to the vacuole. Required for the transport via the ALP pathway, which directs the transport of the cargo proteins PHO8 and VAM3 to the vacuole. From Saccharomyces cerevisiae (strain ATCC 204508 / S288c) (Bake
  12193..12211   -  promoter       T3 promoter: promoter for bacteriophage T3 RNA polymerase
  12254..12276   -  protein_bind   lac operator (fragment): The lac repressor binds to the lac operator to inhibit transcription in E. coli. This inhibition can be relieved by adding lactose or isopropyl-β-D-thiogalactopyranoside (IPTG). lac repressor encoded by lacI
  12280..12310   -  promoter       lac promoter: promoter for the E. coli lac operon
  12325..12346   -  protein_bind   CAP binding site: CAP binding activates transcription in the presence of cAMP. E. coli catabolite activator protein
  12359..12451   -  CDS            lacI (fragment): lac repressor; lacI; The lac repressor binds to the lac operator to inhibit transcription in E. coli. This inhibition can be relieved by adding lactose or isopropyl-β-D-thiogalactopyranoside (IPTG).
  12634..13222   -  rep_origin     ori: high-copy-number ColE1/pMB1/pBR322/pUC origin of replication
  13393..14253   -  CDS            AmpR: β-lactamase; bla; confers resistance to ampicillin, carbenicillin, and related antibiotics
  14254..14358   -  promoter       AmpR promoter: bla
  14395..14898   +  misc_feature   CEN/ARS: S. cerevisiae CEN6 centromere fused to an autonomously replicating sequence
>Addgene plasmid #111439 | pV1435 | addgene full sequence | sequence record 212701 | Addgene NGS Result
GAATTCGCGCGTTTCGGTGATGACGGTGAAAACCTCTGACACATGCAGCTCCCGGAGATCTCGGTCACAG
CTTGTCTGTAAGCGGATGCCGGGAGCAGACAAGCCCGTCAGGGCGCGTCAGCGGGTGTTGGCGGGTGTCG
GGGCTGGCTTAACTATGCGGCATCAGAGCAGATTGTACCGAGAGTGCACCATACCACCTTTTCAATTCAT
CATTTTTTTTTTATTCTTTTTTTTGATTTCGGTTTCCTTGAAATTTTTTTGATTCGGTAATCTCCGAACA
GAAGGAAGAACGAAGGAAGGAGCACAGACTTAGATTGGTATATATACGCATATGTAGTGTTGAAGAAACA
TGAAATTGCCCAGTATTCTTAACCCAACTGCACAGAACAAAAACCTGCAGGAAACGAAGATAAATCATGT
CGAAAGCTACATATAAGGAACGTGCTGCTACTCATCCTAGTCCTGTTGCTGCCAAGCTATTTAATATCAT
GCACGAAAAGCAAACAAACTTGTGTGCTTCATTGGATGTTCGTACCACCAAGGAATTACTGGAGTTAGTT
GAAGCATTAGGTCCCAAAATTTGTTTACTAAAAACACATGTGGATATCTTGACTGATTTTTCCATGGAGG
GCACAGTTAAGCCGCTAAAGGCATTATCCGCCAAGTACAATTTTTTACTCTTCGAAGACAGAAAATTTGC
TGACATTGGTAATACAGTCAAATTGCAGTACTCTGCGGGTGTATACAGAATAGCAGAATGGGCAGACATT
ACGAATGCACACGGTGTGGTGGGCCCAGGTATTGTTAGCGGTTTGAAGCAGGCGGCAGAAGAAGTAACAA
AGGAACCTAGAGGCCTTTTGATGTTAGCAGAATTGTCATGCAAGGGCTCCCTATCTACTGGAGAATATAC
TAAGGGTACTGTTGACATTGCGAAGAGCGACAAAGATTTTGTTATCGGCTTTATTGCTCAAAGAGACATG
GGTGGAAGAGATGAAGGTTACGATTGGTTGATTATGACACCCGGTGTGGGTTTAGATGACAAGGGTGATG
CATTGGGTCAACAGTATAGAACCGTGGATGATGTGGTCTCTACAGGATCTGACATTATTATTGTTGGAAG
AGGACTATTTGCAAAGGGAAGGGATGCTAAGGTAGAGGGTGAACGTTACAGAAAAGCAGGCTGGGAAGCA
TATTTGAGAAGATGCGGCCAGCAAAACTAAAAAACTGTATTATAAGTAAATGCATGTATACTAAACTCAC
AAATTAGAGCTTCAATTTAATTATATCAGTTATTACCCTATGCGGTGTGAAATACCGCACAGATGCGTAA
GGAGAAAATACCGCATCAGGAAATTGTAAGCGTTAATATTTTGTTAAAATTCGCGTTAAATTTTTGTTAA
ATCAGCTCATTTTTTAACCAATAGGCCGAAATCGGCAAAATCCCTTATAAATCAAAAGAATAGACCGAGA
TAGGGT
[37 nt withheld, positions 1477-1513]
AAAGAACGTGGACTCCAACGTCAAAGG
[49 nt withheld, positions 1541-1589]
T
[91 nt withheld, positions 1591-1681]
G
[124 nt withheld, positions 1683-1806]
CCATTCGCCATTCAGGCTGCGCAACTGTTGGGAAGGGCGATCGGTGCGGGCCTCTTCGCTATTACGCCAG
CTGGCGAAAGGGGGATGTGCTGCAAGGCGATTAAGTTGGGTAACGCCAGGGTTTTCCCAGTCACGACGTT
GTAAAACGACGGCCAGTGAGCGCGCGTAATACGACTCACTATAGGGCGAATTGGGTACCTGCCACTACTA
CCACTGGGAGTTTCGTTCTTCTCGATACTATTAGCTTTACTTCCTGCACTAGCAGTGGTTGGATCAACAG
AATCTTCATAATCATCAAAATCGTCTTTTGAAGACCCCCCGTTTGATGTATGGCCCTGTCTTTTCATCAA
ACTTTTTATATAGTTGACTGAACTGAGGCTAAATATGTGATCATCTTCACTATAGACAATCTTTCTCTTA
TTTGCACCACCGCCACCACCAGTCTTTGAGAAATTCTCAAAACCTTTTACGATATTACCAAGCGGGCTCT
CTTCGAAATAATCTATCTCTTTTTGATATATCGAATCCTCTAGCGTGGTTAGCTTTCTAGTTAGTTCTTG
CTTCTTAAGAATTTGCTGGATTAGTTTATTTTTCAATTCAACGTATTTCTCAGAGTCATCTTTAGATTTT
GATGAAGATGTGCGTTCATTCGCTATATCCTTCTTGGTCGTGTCTTTTCGATCCTCCTTGGCTGGCACTG
AACTCGTCTTTTTTGGCGTTGCTGTTCCAGACAGACTTATCTCATTAGATTTGGAACTTGTGGGTTTAAC
ATCATTTGCATCTTTAGTAGACATGATTGTGTAATACCGTGATTGTTTGTTTTGAAAGGTCTGTCATATT
TCTATCAATTTCAAAACAAAATGTTCATCAGAAAAAAGCCAAAAATGTCTCTTCTAGCTTCTTAGTGGTG
TCGCAAAATACACAATGTCGCTCAACAATCCACATTCCCGGCGCATAGCTCAAATCACATGACTACAGCT
AACAATTACACAAAAAAATTCTCTTTTCGATGTAGCAACTATCTTCAACTAAAACATTTTCTCCTTCGGC
CCATGATTGTCCTCCGGGTCGACAGCAAGCCGTTACAATTGAGATGGAAAGCGACCTACCTTCACTCGAT
AAGGTGCTTAATTGTACTTCATATAAATCTGGCCCGGATCTAAACAAATGAGTTCCATTAAGCCGTGGGT
TCTCAATTAGGGTTTTTGTTTTTGATTTAGAAAAAAGAGATCAAGATTTGTTTACAGGTGATGCCTTTTT
TTAGAACTTATGCGTTGCAAAAGTTGACTAACGATTTCTATAAGGTGATCCACACTAATTATACAAACGT
ACAAACAGACATACTTTTCCTGCGTTCACCTGATGTTGGCCAGATTTCTCTCTTCATTGCATAGAACATA
ACCACACTAGGGCAACAGAAAAAAAAAAAAAAAGTGCATCGGGAAGTTGTGTTCCATTCATTATATGTCT
ACTACTGCATATGAGTAGCCCACCCACCACCACCATAGTAAGTTTTTGTGTATGCGCGCCGTCAGGTTAT
TTCATTTCTGAATTTTTCAACCACCTTACTCCCTTTATTGTTGATTGACAATTTTGCTCACAGTAAGATC
TTTTAGACTCCAATTAATATAAAATAAGTCTGATTTTCCAATTCCTGTTTTTTCTTTTTTTTTCTGTTTC
TATTTCTTTCCTTTTCTCCCTTTTTTTTAATTCTTCATTCAATCATCAATTGATAATTCAGGAATATTAC
AACCACCATGGCCCCCACAAGTGATCCCCCACACACCATAGCTTCAAAATGTTTCTACTCCTTTTTTACT
CTTCCAGATTTTCTCGGACTCCGCGCATCGCCGTACCACTTCAAAACACCCAAGCACAGCATACTAAATT
TCCCCTCTTTCTTCCTCTAGGGTGTCGTTAATTACCCGTACTAAAGGTTTGGAAAAGAAAAAAGAGACCG
CCTCGTTTCTTTTTCTTCGTCGAAAAAGGCAATAAAAATTTTTATCACGTTTCTTTTTCTTGAAAATTTT
TTTTTTTGATTTTTTTCTCTTTCGATGACCTCCCATTGATATTTAAGTTAATAAACGGTCTTCAATTTCT
CAAGTTTCAGTTTCATTTTTCTTGTTCTATTACAACTTTTTTTACTTCTTGCTCATTAGAAAGAAAGCAT
AGCAATCTAATCTAAGTTTTAATTACAAACCTGGGATGGATAAAAAGTATAGTATTGGTTTAGATATTGG
TACTAACTCTGTGGGTTGGGCAGTTATCACTGACGAATATAAAGTTCCATCAAAGAAATTTAAGGTGTTA
GGTAACACTGACAGACACTCAATAAAAAAGAATCTTATCGGTGCTCTTTTGTTCGACTCCGGTGAAACTG
CCGAGGCTACACGTTTAAAAAGAACAGCAAGAAGAAGATATACCCGTAGAAAAAATAGAATATGTTATTT
ACAAGAAATCTTTTCTAATGAAATGGCTAAAGTTGATGATTCCTTTTTCCATAGATTGGAAGAGTCATTT
TTGGTTGAAGAAGACAAAAAGCATGAGAGACATCCAATCTTTGGGAATATAGTTGATGAAGTGGCTTACC
ATGAAAAATATCCTACCATTTATCATTTAAGAAAGAAATTGGTAGATTCAACTGATAAAGCTGACCTTAG
ATTAATCTATTTAGCACTTGCCCATATGATTAAATTTAGAGGTCATTTTTTGATTGAAGGTGATTTGAAC
CCAGATAATTCTGACGTGGATAAATTATTTATTCAATTAGTCCAAACCTACAACCAATTATTTGAGGAAA
ATCCAATTAATGCTAGTGGTGTCGATGCCAAAGCTATATTATCAGCCAGATTATCAAAATCTAGACGTTT
GGAAAATTTGATTGCCCAATTGCCAGGAGAAAAAAAGAATGGATTATTTGGAAACTTGATCGCATTATCA
TTGGGTTTGACACCAAATTTTAAATCTAATTTTGATTTAGCTGAAGATGCTAAATTACAATTATCAAAAG
ACACCTATGACGACGATTTGGACAATTTACTTGCTCAAATTGGTGATCAATATGCAGATTTGTTCTTAGC
TGCTAAAAACTTATCTGATGCTATTTTGTTGTCTGATATTTTGAGAGTGAACACAGAAATAACCAAAGCT
CCATTATCAGCATCTATGATCAAACGTTATGATGAACACCATCAGGATTTGACTTTATTGAAAGCTTTGG
TGAGACAACAATTGCCAGAGAAGTATAAAGAAATCTTTTTCGATCAATCTAAAAACGGGTATGCAGGTTA
TATTGATGGGGGTGCCTCCCAAGAGGAATTTTACAAATTTATAAAACCTATTTTAGAAAAGATGGATGGG
ACTGAGGAACTTTTGGTCAAATTGAACAGAGAAGATTTGTTACGTAAACAGAGAACTTTTGATAATGGTA
GTATACCTCACCAAATTCATTTGGGTGAGTTGCATGCAATTTTAAGAAGACAAGAAGATTTTTATCCATT
TTTAAAAGATAATAGAGAAAAAATCGAGAAAATTTTAACCTTTAGAATTCCATACTATGTTGGGCCTTTG
GCTAGAGGTAATTCAAGATTTGCCTGGATGACACGTAAATCAGAAGAAACTATTACCCCTTGGAATTTTG
AAGAGGTTGTTGATAAAGGAGCATCAGCACAGAGTTTTATTGAAAGAATGACCAATTTCGATAAAAACTT
ACCAAATGAAAAAGTTTTACCAAAACATTCCTTGTTATACGAATATTTTACTGTTTACAATGAACTTACA
AAGGTTAAATATGTTACTGAAGGTATGCGTAAGCCAGCCTTTTTATCTGGAGAACAGAAAAAGGCAATAG
TTGATTTATTGTTTAAAACAAATAGAAAAGTTACTGTTAAACAATTAAAAGAAGATTACTTTAAGAAAAT
TGAATGTTTTGATTCAGTTGAAATCAGTGGTGTTGAAGACAGATTTAATGCTAGTTTAGGAACTTACCAT
GATTTACTTAAAATTATCAAAGATAAAGATTTCTTGGATAACGAAGAAAATGAAGACATTTTAGAAGACA
TTGTTTTAACCTTAACTTTATTCGAAGATAGAGAGATGATTGAAGAACGTTTGAAGACTTATGCACATTT
GTTTGACGATAAAGTGATGAAACAGTTGAAAAGAAGACGTTATACTGGATGGGGTAGATTGTCTCGTAAA
TTGATCAATGGAATTAGAGATAAACAAAGTGGTAAAACTATCTTGGACTTTTTGAAATCTGACGGATTTG
CTAATAGAAATTTCATGCAATTGATCCACGACGATAGTTTGACATTTAAAGAAGACATCCAAAAGGCCCA
AGTGAGTGGGCAAGGTGATTCATTACATGAACATATTGCAAATTTAGCCGGATCTCCTGCTATTAAGAAA
GGGATATTACAAACTGTTAAAGTTGTGGATGAATTAGTGAAAGTAATGGGAAGACATAAACCTGAAAACA
TTGTCATTGAGATGGCAAGAGAAAATCAAACTACACAAAAAGGACAGAAAAATAGTAGAGAACGTATGAA
AAGAATAGAAGAGGGTATTAAAGAATTGGGTAGTCAAATATTGAAAGAACACCCAGTGGAAAATACCCAG
TTGCAAAATGAAAAATTATATCTTTACTACCTTCAAAATGGACGTGATATGTATGTTGATCAGGAATTAG
ATATAAATAGACTTTCAGATTATGATGTAGATCATATAGTTCCACAATCTTTCTTGAAAGATGATTCCAT
AGACAATAAAGTATTAACTAGAAGTGATAAAAATAGAGGTAAAAGTGATAATGTCCCAAGTGAGGAAGTC
GTCAAAAAGATGAAAAATTACTGGCGTCAACTTTTGAATGCTAAATTAATTACTCAAAGAAAATTTGATA
ATTTGACTAAAGCAGAAAGAGGTGGGCTTTCTGAATTAGATAAAGCCGGGTTCATTAAAAGACAATTGGT
CGAAACTAGACAAATTACTAAACATGTTGCCCAAATTTTAGATTCCCGTATGAACACTAAGTATGACGAA
AATGATAAGTTAATACGTGAGGTTAAAGTCATTACTTTAAAATCAAAACTTGTCTCTGATTTCAGAAAGG
ATTTCCAATTCTATAAAGTTAGAGAAATTAATAATTATCATCATGCTCATGATGCATATTTGAATGCTGT
AGTTGGAACTGCTTTAATCAAGAAATACCCTAAATTAGAATCTGAATTTGTATATGGTGATTACAAAGTC
TATGATGTTAGAAAGATGATTGCTAAATCAGAACAAGAAATTGGTAAAGCTACAGCTAAATACTTCTTTT
ACTCTAACATTATGAATTTCTTTAAAACAGAAATTACTTTGGCAAACGGTGAAATTAGAAAAAGACCTCT
TATTGAAACAAATGGTGAGACTGGAGAGATAGTTTGGGACAAAGGGCGTGATTTCGCTACTGTTAGAAAA
GTTTTATCAATGCCACAAGTTAACATTGTAAAGAAAACAGAGGTTCAAACTGGTGGTTTCTCAAAAGAAA
GTATTTTGCCTAAAAGAAATAGTGATAAATTGATTGCCAGAAAAAAGGATTGGGATCCAAAGAAATATGG
TGGTTTCGACTCACCAACCGTAGCCTATTCTGTTTTGGTTGTGGCAAAGGTTGAAAAGGGTAAAAGTAAA
AAGCTTAAATCAGTAAAAGAACTTTTGGGTATTACAATAATGGAAAGAAGTTCCTTTGAAAAGAACCCTA
TTGATTTTTTGGAAGCTAAAGGTTATAAGGAAGTAAAGAAGGACTTAATAATCAAATTGCCTAAATATTC
TTTATTTGAATTAGAAAATGGGAGAAAAAGAATGTTGGCTTCTGCTGGAGAATTGCAAAAGGGTAATGAA
TTAGCATTGCCTTCCAAATATGTTAACTTCTTGTATTTAGCTTCACACTATGAAAAGTTGAAAGGGTCAC
CAGAAGATAACGAGCAAAAACAATTATTTGTTGAACAACACAAACACTACTTAGATGAGATTATAGAACA
AATTAGTGAATTCAGTAAAAGAGTGATATTAGCTGATGCAAATTTAGATAAAGTTTTGTCAGCCTATAAC
AAACATAGAGATAAGCCAATTAGAGAACAAGCAGAAAACATTATTCACTTATTTACCCTTACCAATTTAG
GAGCACCTGCTGCTTTCAAGTATTTTGATACAACAATTGATCGTAAAAGATATACCTCAACAAAAGAAGT
CTTAGACGCCACCTTAATTCATCAATCAATCACTGGATTGTATGAGACAAGAATTGATTTGTCTCAATTG
GGTGGTGATGAAGGGGCTGATCCTAAGAAGAAAAGAAAAGTTGATCCAAAGAAAAAGCGTAAGGTGGATC
CTAAGAAAAAGAGAAAGGTTGACTACAAAGACCATGACGGTGATTATAAAGATCATGACATCGACTACAA
GGATGACGATGACAAGTGATAATGACTGCAGAGATCCATCGACCTGCCGCCAAGCTAATTCCGGGCGAAT
TTCTGTCGAGTCATGTAATTAGTTATGTCACGCTTACATTCACGCCCTCCCCCCACATCCGCTCTAACCG
AAAAGGAAGGAGTTAGACAACCTGAAGTCTAGGTCCCTATTTATTTTTTTATAGTTATGTTAGTATTAAG
AACGTTATTTATATTTCAAATTTTTCTTTTTTTTCTTGGCGGCGTTAGTATCAAATCGACAGCAGTATAG
CGACCAGCATTCACATACGATTGACGCATGATATTACTTTCTGCGCACTTAACTTCGCATCTGGGCAGAT
GATGTCGAGGCGAAAAAAAATATAAATCACGCTAACATTTGATTAAAATAGAACAACTACAATATAAAAA
AACTATACAAATGACAAGTTCTTGAAAACAAGAATCTTTTTATTGTCAGTACTGACTCGAGTTATTATGG
ACATGGCATAGACATATACAAAGCTTGTTCACCATCGGAAGCAGTACCATCGTATAAAGCAGTATCCAAA
CCACACAAAGTGAAACCCATTCTTCTATAAGCATGAATAGCTGGAGCATTAACATTGGTAACTTCCAACC
ACAAATGACCAGCACCTCTTTCTCTGGCGAATTCAGTAGCCAAACCCATCAAAGCTCTACCAACACCATG
ACCTCTATGTTCTGGAGCAACTTCAATATCTTCAACAGTCAATCTTCTGTTCCAACCAGAATAAGAAACA
ACAACGAAACCAGCCAAATCACCATCATCACCATAAGCAACGAAAGTTCTAGAATCTGGATCACCATCTT
CACCAGCATCGGATTCATCATCGGATTCATCATCTGGGAAAACCTTAGTCAATGGTGGATCAACTGGAAC
TTCTCTCAAAGTGAAACCATCACCAGTAGCAGTAACTCTAAAAACAGTATCGGTAGTGAAAGAACCATCC
AAAGCTTCAATAGCTTCAGCATCACCTGGAACAGAAGTTCTGTATCTATAAGCAGTATCATCCAAAGTAG
TAGACATAATTGTAGGATCCGGTTGTTTATGTTCGGATGTGATGTGAGAACTGTATCCTAGCAAGATTTT
AAAAGGAAGTATATGAAAGAAGAACCTCAGTGGCAAATCCTAACCTTTTATATTTCTCTACAGGGGCGCG
GCGTGGGGACAATTCAACGCGTCTGTGAGGGGAGCGTTTCCCTGCTCGCAGGTCTGCAGCGAGGAGCCGT
AATTTTTGCTTCGCGCCGTGCGGCCATCAAAATGTATGGATGCAAATGATTATACATGGGGATGTATGGG
CTAAATGTACGGGCGACAGTCACATCATGCCCCTGAGCTGCGCACGTCAAGACTGTCAAGGAGGGTATTC
TGGGCCTCCATGTCGCTGGCCGGGTGACCCGGCGGGGACGAGGCAAGCTTGATGCGGCCGCTCTTTGAAA
AGATAATGTATGATTTTGCTTTCACTCATATTTATACAGAAACTTGATGTTTTCTTTCGAGTATATACAA
GGTGATTACATGTACGTTTGAAGTACAACTCTAGATTTTGTAGTGCCCTCTTGGGCTAGCGGTAAAGGTG
CGCATTTTTTCACACCCTACAATGTTCTGTTCAAAAGATTTTGGTCAAACGCTGTAGAAGTGAAAGTTGG
TGCGCATGTTTCGGCGTTCGAAACTTCTCCGCAGTGAAAGATAAATGATCGGTTGGGCCGTATGATTGTC
GGTTTTAGAGCTAGAAATAGCAAGTTAAAATAAGGCTAGTCCGTTATCAACTTGAAAAAGTGGCACCGAG
TCGGTGCTTTTTTTCTCGAGTTTTTTTATCGAGTGTTTAAGGATAATGATAACTGAAGAGAAGAATTAGT
TTTGCCGCCACCGCGGGTTTGCCTCTGATTAAATAAAAAAAAGCTGGTGCTTTTTTTTCTTTTATAGGAA
CATCTTGAATATATGAACTAATTAAATGATAATTTTTTACCCATCTTTACTCTTAATCACTGAGCTGCAG
TCAAAGAAAAAGGGATACAGCACCTGGTGAAGAGATGAACGGAGACTAACTTAGACGCGTTGATTCTTTT
CAATTGCACATTTTATTAATCGATGCTAACGTCTATTTACATATATTCTTTAGAGATATTATCTAGGGCT
TCAAATAATCTCTGGACAGCAATAAAAGTCTCTTCAAAAGTATTGTATAACGGCAATGGGGCTAATCTGA
TTACATCTGGTCTTCTTTCGTCACAGATTATAGCATGATCATGCAAGTACGCATTAACTCGTTCCATGAC
GTTCTTGCCCTTTTCATCGAAATGCGGTTGAAACATAATGGACAATTGACATCCTCTTTCAGCTGGATTC
AAAGGAGTTAAAATTTTAAACCCAAATTTGGAGTTTGATGTACTGGATTGTGGTATGTAATACTTGGAAT
TCGTCAATAGATCCTGTAAAAATTGAGTCAAAGCAACACTTTTTTCACGAAGTTTAGATACTCCACCCAC
TTTAGCATACACTTCCAATGACGACTTCACAGCAACAACATCAAGAACAGAAGGATTTGACTGTCTGTAA
GAAAGAGCCGAGTTTATTGGATCAAACTCTTCTAACATTTTGAATCGTTCTTGGGAGTTATTGCCCCACC
AACCAGCTAGTCTAGGAACGAAACTGCTCTTCTTGTTCTCTATAGTGTATTTTTCATGCACAAAAATTCC
ACCTATGGCTCCAGGTCCCGAGTTTAAATATTTGTAGGAACACCAAGCAGCAAAATCTACTCCCCAATCA
TGTAAATTTAATGGAACATTCCCAACTGCATGGGCAAGATCCCACCCAACTTTAATTTGTTGGCTCTTTT
CCTTAGCGTATTTAGTTATTTCCTCTATCTTGAAAAATTGACCAGTGTAGTATTGGATACCAGGAAAACA
CACTAGAGCCAATTCATCCAGGTTCTCATCTATAGCCTTGATTATTCTTTCTGTTTTAATATAAGTTTCA
CCAGGTTGAACTTCCAATTGAATCAAATGTTTCTCGTCGTATCCGAACAATTTAACAATGTTCAAAAATG
CATAGTAGTCAGAAGGAAATGCTTGTTTTTCAAATAAAATTTTGGTTCTTTTCCCCTCAGGTTTGTAAAA
ATGGATCAACAATGCATTCAAGTTTGCTGTTAAAGAACCCATAACTGCAACTTCGTTTTCCTTTGCACCA
ACAATGGGGGCTATTAATGGTAATAAGGGTAAATCGATGTCTACCCACGGTGTTAACAGTTTGTCAGGAT
GATTGAAATGAGACTCAACCCCTCGTTCAACCCATGCATTCAATTCATCATTGATAGCTTTCTTTGTATT
CTTAGGCATCAACCCAAGAGAGTTTCCACATAAATAAATAGACTCAGTTGATGACTCATATTTATTATTT
TTGATACCTAATGATCCAAAAGTTGGTATGGCAAACTCATTTTTAAAAGTTGGGAACTTTTTGTCCAATT
TCTTTGCCTCGGCTAATGACATCTGATAATAAAATGGGGTTGGAGTAGTTGGTGGTATAACCGGAGAGAT
AGAATTGAAGAAAAAAATCGGAAACAACAAAAAAAGTTGATACCCAGTATTATGTGGGAGATAATTGCGA
ATGGTGGAAAAAAAAAAGACGCCTTTGGGCCTCAACAACAATTCTAACAGCTTGAGAGCTTTACAATCGA
GAAACTATGATTCATTCCGTTTTAATATGTATGTACTTAGTAAACTCGTGAATTTTATTTGTGGTCTACT
TTAGTACTAACATAATCATTGGATAGTCAATAATGATGGTCTTCCGAGACTAATGAAATTCTATACCAAA
GTCGATATTCCAACACAGAAATTGCTCTTGCAACAAGTGCACCTGTTGATATCTACTAGATCAGCACAAG
AGTGTTCGGAGCTCCAGCTTTTGTTCCCTTTAGTGAGGGTTAATTGCGCGCTTGGCGTAATCATGGTCAT
AGCTGTTTCCTGTGTGAAATTGTTATCCGCTCACAATTCCACACAACATACGAGCCGGAAGCATAAAGTG
TAAAGCCTGGGGTGCCTAATGAGTGAGCTAACTCACATTAATTGCGTTGCGCTCACTGCCCGCTTTCCAG
TCGGGAAACCTGTCGTGCCAGCTGCATTAATGAATCGGCCAACGCGCGGGGAGAGGCGGTTTGCGTATTG
GGCGCTCTTCCGCTTCCTCGCTCACTGACTCGCTGCGCTCGGTCGTTCGGCTGCGGCGAGCGGTATCAGC
TCACTCAAAGGCGGTAATACGGTTATCCACAGAATCAGGGGATAACGCAGGAAAGAACATGTGAGCAAAA
GGCCAGCAAAAGGCCAGGAACCGTAAAAAGGCCGCGTTGCTGGCGTTTTTCCATAGGCTCCGCCCCCCTG
ACGAGCATCACAAAAATCGACGCTCAAGTCAGAGGTGGCGAAACCCGACAGGACTATAAAGATACCAGGC
GTTTCCCCCTGGAAGCTCCCTCGTGCGCTCTCCTGTTCCGACCCTGCCGCTTACCGGATACCTGTCCGCC
TTTCTCCCTTCGGGAAGCGTGGCGCTTTCTCATAGCTCACGCTGTAGGTATCTCAGTTCGGTGTAGGTCG
TTCGCTCCAAGCTGGGCTGTGTGCACGAACCCCCCGTTCAGCCCGACCGCTGCGCCTTATCCGGTAACTA
TCGTCTTGAGTCCAACCCGGTAAGACACGACTTATCGCCACTGGCAGCAGCCACTGGTAACAGGATTAGC
AGAGCGAGGTATGTAGGCGGTGCTACAGAGTTCTTGAAGTGGTGGCCTAACTACGGCTACACTAGAAGAA
CAGTATTTGGTATCTGCGCTCTGCTGAAGCCAGTTACCTTCGGAAAAAGAGTTGGTAGCTCTTGATCCGG
CAAACAAACCACCGCTGGTAGCGGTGGTTTTTTTGTTTGCAAGCAGCAGATTACGCGCAGAAAAAAAGGA
TCTCAAGAAGATCCTTTGATCTTTTCTACGGGGTCTGACGCTCAGTGGAACGAAAACTCACGTTAAGGGA
TTTTGGTCATGAGATTATCAAAAAGGATCTTCACCTAGATCCTTTTAAATTAAAAATGAAGTTTTAAATC
AATCTAAAGTATATATGAGTAAACTTGGTCTGACAGTTACCAATGCTTAATCAGTGAGGCACCTATCTCA
GCGATCTGTCTATTTCGTTCATCCATAGTTGCCTGACTCCCCGTCGTGTAGATAACTACGATACGGGAGG
GCTTACCATCTGGCCCCAGTGCTGCAATGATACCGCGAGACCCACGCTCACCGGCTCCAGATTTATCAGC
AATAAACCAGCCAGCCGGAAGGGCCGAGCGCAGAAGTGGTCCTGCAACTTTATCCGCCTCCATCCAGTCT
ATTAATTGTTGCCGGGAAGCTAGAGTAAGTAGTTCGCCAGTTAATAGTTTGCGCAACGTTGTTGCCATTG
CTACAGGCATCGTGGTGTCACGCTCGTCGTTTGGTATGGCTTCATTCAGCTCCGGTTCCCAACGATCAAG
GCGAGTTACATGATCCCCCATGTTGTGCAAAAAAGCGGTTAGCTCCTTCGGTCCTCCGATCGTTGTCAGA
AGTAAGTTGGCCGCAGTGTTATCACTCATGGTTATGGCAGCACTGCATAATTCTCTTACTGTCATGCCAT
CCGTAAGATGCTTTTCTGTGACTGGTGAGTACTCAACCAAGTCATTCTGAGAATAGTGTATGCGGCGACC
GAGTTGCTCTTGCCCGGCGTCAATACGGGATAATACCGCGCCACATAGCAGAACTTTAAAAGTGCTCATC
ATTGGAAAACGTTCTTCGGGGCGAAAACTCTCAAGGATCTTACCGCTGTTGAGATCCAGTTCGATGTAAC
CCACTCGTGCACCCAACTGATCTTCAGCATCTTTTACTTTCACCAGCGTTTCTGGGTGAGCAAAAACAGG
AAGGCAAAATGCCGCAAAAAAGGGAATAAGGGCGACACGGAAATGTTGAATACTCATACTCTTCCTTTTT
CAATATTATTGAAGCATTTATCAGGGTTATTGTCTCATGAGCGGATACATATTTGAATGTATTTAGAAAA
ATAAACAAATAGGGGTTCCGCGCACATTTCCCCGAAAAGTGCCACCTGGGTCCTTTTCATCACGTGCTAT
AAAAATAATTATAATTTAAATTTTTTAATATAAATATATAAATTAAAAATAGAAAGTAAAAAAAGAAATT
AAAGAAAAAATAGTTTTTGTTTTCCGAAGATGTAAAAGACTCTAGGGGGATCGCCAACAAATACTACCTT
TTATCTTGCTCTTCCTGCTCTCAGGTATTAATGCCGAATTGTTTCATCTTGTCTGTGTAGAAGACCACAC
ACGAAAATCCTGTGATTTTACATTTTACTTATCGTTAATCGAATGTATATCTATTTAATCTGCTTTTCTT
GTCTAATAAATATATATGTAAAGTACGCTTTTTGTTGAAATTTTTTAAACCTTTGTTTATTTTTTTTTCT
TCATTCCGTAACTCTTCTACCTTCTTTATTTACTTTCTAAAATCCAAATACAAAACATAAAAATAAATAA
ACACAGAGTAAATTCCCAAATTATTCCATCATTAAAAGATACGAGGCGCGTGTAAGTTACAGGCAAGCGA
TCCGTCTAAGAAACCATTATTATCATGACATTAACCTATAAAAATAGGCGTATCACGAGGCCCTTTCGTC
